Addgene plasmid #167314: pcDNA3.1-MS2CP-VPg(FCV)
Purpose: Template pDNA to prepare CaVT mRNA
Depositing lab: Hirohide Saito. Depositing organization: Kyoto University, Center for iPS Cell Research and Application. Publication: Light-controllable RNA-protein devices for translational regulation of synthetic mRNAs in mammalian cells. Nakanishi H, Yoshii T, Kawasaki S, Hayashi K, Tsutsui K, Oki C, Tsukiji S, Saito H. Cell Chem Biol. 2021 Jan 20. pii: S2451-9456(21)00002-7. doi: 10.1016/j.chembiol.2021.01.002. PubMed 33508227.
Backbone
  Vector backbone: pcDNA3.1+/C-(K)DYK
  Backbone manufacturer: Genscript
  Total vector size (bp): 6101
  Vector type: Mammalian Expression, Synthetic Biology
  Selectable markers: Neomycin (select with G418)
Growth in bacteria
  Bacterial resistance: Ampicillin, 100 μg/mL
  Growth temperature: 37°C
  Growth strain: DH5alpha
  Copy number: High Copy
Gene/Insert
  Gene/Insert name: CaVT (alt name: Fusion protein of MS2 coat protein and Feline Calicivirus VPg protein)
  Species: Synthetic
  Insert size (bp): 735
  Promoter: CMV
  Tag / fusion protein: DYK-tag (C terminal on insert)
  Cloning method: Restriction Enzyme; 5′ cloning site KpnI (not destroyed); 3′ cloning site BamHI (not destroyed)
  Sequencing primers: 5′ T7 promoter (TAATACGACTCACTATAGGG); 3′ TCACTTATCGTCGTCATCCTTG
Terms and licenses: Academic/Nonprofit Terms; Industry Terms: Not Available to Industry
How to cite: pcDNA3.1-MS2CP-VPg(FCV) was a gift from Hirohide Saito (Addgene plasmid # 167314 ; http://n2t.net/addgene:167314 ; RRID:Addgene_167314)
