[The description below was written by a language model from this plasmid's Addgene catalogue record and pLannotate feature annotations shown in this document.]
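Description:
pcDNA3.1-MS2CP-VPg(FCV) is a 6.1 kb mammalian expression plasmid built on the pcDNA3.1+/C-(K)DYK backbone. It is propagated in E. coli through a high-copy ColE1/pUC-type origin with ampicillin selection (AmpR under its own bla promoter), and it also carries an f1 origin. For mammalian cells, an SV40 early promoter drives a neomycin phosphotransferase gene followed by an SV40 polyadenylation signal, allowing G418 selection. A few short annotation hits (truncated HIV-1 LTR, ble, lacI and bom fragments) look like small stretches of backbone similarity rather than functional elements.

The payload is a 735 bp synthetic open reading frame called CaVT, inserted between KpnI and BamHI. It fuses the bacteriophage MS2 coat protein, which binds a specific RNA hairpin, to the VPg protein of feline calicivirus; the feature table detects the latter as a fragment of the FCV polyprotein. VPg is the viral genome-linked protein that substitutes for the mRNA cap in calicivirus translation, so tethering it to an RNA via MS2 coat protein offers a way to influence translation of transcripts carrying MS2-binding motifs. A C-terminal DYK (FLAG-type) epitope, annotated as a partial 3xFLAG match, permits detection. The cassette sits downstream of the CMV enhancer/promoter and a T7 promoter, and is terminated by the bGH polyadenylation signal.

Although the CMV cassette is built for expression in mammalian cells, the stated purpose is to serve as template DNA for preparing CaVT mRNA. The associated work concerns light-controllable RNA–protein devices for translational regulation of synthetic mRNAs in mammalian cells. The record does not detail how the mRNA template is derived from the plasmid.
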