Features (pLannotate 1.2.2; 22 found; start..end, strand, type, name):
     28..80      -  misc_feature   bom (fragment): basis of mobility region from pBR322
    235..614     +  enhancer       CMV enhancer: human cytomegalovirus immediate early enhancer
    615..818     +  promoter       CMV promoter: human cytomegalovirus (CMV) immediate early promoter
    814..847     +  LTR            5' LTR (truncated) (fragment): truncated 5' long terminal repeat (LTR) from HIV-1
    863..881     +  promoter       T7 promoter: promoter for bacteriophage T7 RNA polymerase
    941..1291    +  CDS            CAPSD_BPMS2 (fragment): Experimental evidence at protein level: Swiss-Prot protein existence level 1. Acts as a translational repressor of viral replicase synthesis late in infection. This latter function is the result of capsid protein interaction with an RNA hairpin which contains the replicase ribosome-binding site. From Escherichia phage MS2 (Bacteriophage MS2).
   1283..1636    +  CDS            POLG_FCVUR (fragment): Experimental evidence at protein level: Swiss-Prot protein existence level 1. Protease-polymerase p76 processes the polyprotein: Pro-Pol is first released by autocleavage, then all other proteins are cleaved. Cleaves host translation initiation factor eIF4G1, eIF4G2 and PABP1 thereby inducing a shutdown of host protein synthesis. This shutdown may not prevent viral mRNA from being translated since viral Vpg replaces the cap. May cleave host polyadenylate-binding protein thereby inhibiting cellular translation. It is also an RNA-directed RNA polymerase which replicates genomic and antigenomic v
   1649..1672    +  CDS            3xFLAG (fragment): three tandem FLAG® epitope tags
   1698..1922    +  polyA_signal   bGH poly(A) signal: bovine growth hormone polyadenylation signal
   1926..1947    +  promoter       SV40 promoter (fragment): SV40 enhancer and early promoter
   1968..2396    +  rep_origin     f1 ori (sequence partly withheld): f1 bacteriophage origin of replication; arrow indicates direction of (+) strand synthesis
   2410..2739    +  promoter       SV40 promoter: SV40 enhancer and early promoter
   2806..3597    +  CDS            neo: KKA2_KLEPN - Also known as kan, nptII. Experimental evidence at protein level: Swiss-Prot protein existence level 1. Resistance to kanamycin, neomycin, paromomycin, ribostamycin, butirosin and gentamicin B. From Klebsiella pneumoniae.
   3621..3779    +  CDS            ble (fragment): BLE_KLEPN - Experimental evidence at protein level: Swiss-Prot protein existence level 1. Binding protein with a strong affinity to the bleomycin family of antibiotics. Binds to CL990; an antimitotic-antibiotic compound. From Klebsiella pneumoniae.
   3774..3895    +  polyA_signal   SV40 poly(A) signal: SV40 polyadenylation signal
   3968..3984    -  protein_bind   lac operator: The lac repressor binds to the lac operator to inhibit transcription in E. coli. This inhibition can be relieved by adding lactose or isopropyl-β-D-thiogalactopyranoside (IPTG). lac repressor encoded by lacI
   3992..4022    -  promoter       lac promoter: promoter for the E. coli lac operon
   4037..4058    -  protein_bind   CAP binding site: CAP binding activates transcription in the presence of cAMP. E. coli catabolite activator protein
   4071..4163    -  CDS            lacI (fragment): lac repressor; lacI; The lac repressor binds to the lac operator to inhibit transcription in E. coli. This inhibition can be relieved by adding lactose or isopropyl-β-D-thiogalactopyranoside (IPTG).
   4346..4934    -  rep_origin     ori: high-copy-number ColE1/pMB1/pBR322/pUC origin of replication
   5105..5965    -  CDS            AmpR: β-lactamase; bla; confers resistance to ampicillin, carbenicillin, and related antibiotics
   5966..6070    -  promoter       AmpR promoter: bla
>Addgene plasmid #167314 | pcDNA3.1-MS2CP-VPg(FCV) | addgene full sequence | sequence record 338179 | Addgene NGS Result
GACGGATCGGGAGATCTCCCGATCCCCTATGGTGCACTCTCAGTACAATCTGCTCTGATGCCGCATAGTT
AAGCCAGTATCTGCTCCCTGCTTGTGTGTTGGAGGTCGCTGAGTAGTGCGCGAGCAAAATTTAAGCTACA
ACAAGGCAAGGCTTGACCGACAATTGCATGAAGAATCTGCTTAGGGTTAGGCGTTTTGCGCTGCTTCGCG
ATGTACGGGCCAGATATACGCGTTGACATTGATTATTGACTAGTTATTAATAGTAATCAATTACGGGGTC
ATTAGTTCATAGCCCATATATGGAGTTCCGCGTTACATAACTTACGGTAAATGGCCCGCCTGGCTGACCG
CCCAACGACCCCCGCCCATTGACGTCAATAATGACGTATGTTCCCATAGTAACGCCAATAGGGACTTTCC
ATTGACGTCAATGGGTGGAGTATTTACGGTAAACTGCCCACTTGGCAGTACATCAAGTGTATCATATGCC
AAGTACGCCCCCTATTGACGTCAATGACGGTAAATGGCCCGCCTGGCATTATGCCCAGTACATGACCTTA
TGGGACTTTCCTACTTGGCAGTACATCTACGTATTAGTCATCGCTATTACCATGGTGATGCGGTTTTGGC
AGTACATCAATGGGCGTGGATAGCGGTTTGACTCACGGGGATTTCCAAGTCTCCACCCCATTGACGTCAA
TGGGAGTTTGTTTTGGCACCAAAATCAACGGGACTTTCCAAAATGTCGTAACAACTCCGCCCCATTGACG
CAAATGGGCGGTAGGCGTGTACGGTGGGAGGTCTATATAAGCAGAGCTCTCTGGCTAACTAGAGAACCCA
CTGCTTACTGGCTTATCGAAATTAATACGACTCACTATAGGGAGACCCAAGCTGGCTAGCGTTTAAACTT
AAGCTTGGTACCGAGCTCGGATCTGCCACCATGGCTTCTAACTTTACTCAGTTCGTTCTCGTCGACAATG
GCGGAACTGGCGACGTGACTGTCGCCCCAAGCAACTTCGCTAACGGGGTCGCTGAATGGATCAGCTCTAA
CTCGCGATCACAGGCTTACAAAGTAACCTGTAGCGTTCGTCAGAGCTCTGCGCAGAATCGCAAATACACC
ATCAAAGTCGAGGTGCCTAAAGGCGCATGGAGGTCTTACTTAAATATGGAACTAACCATTCCAATTTTCG
CCACGAATTCCGACTGCGAGCTTATTGTTAAGGCAATGCAAGGTCTCCTAAAAGATGGAAACCCGATTCC
CTCGGCCATCGCGGCCAACTCCGGCATCTACGGATCCGCCAAGGGCAAGACCAAGAGCAAAGTGGGCCCC
TACAGAGGCAGAGGCGTGGCCCTTACAGACGACGAGTATGACGAATGGCGCGAGCACAACGCCACCAGAA
AGCTGGATCTGAGCGTGGAAGATTTCCTGATGCTGCGGCACAGAGCCGCTCTGGGAGCTGATGATGCCGA
CGCCGTGAAGTTCAGATCCTGGTGGAACAGCAGAAGCCGGCTGGCCGACGATTACGAGGATGTGACCGTG
ATCGGCAAAGGCGGCGTGAAGCACGAGAAGATCCGGACCAATACTCTGAGAGCCGTGGACAGAGGCTACG
ACGTGTCCTTCGCTGAAGAAACCGGTGTTCCAACTGTTGATTACAAGGATGACGACGATAAGTGATAAAC
CCGCTGATCAGCCTCGACTGTGCCTTCTAGTTGCCAGCCATCTGTTGTTTGCCCCTCCCCCGTGCCTTCC
TTGACCCTGGAAGGTGCCACTCCCACTGTCCTTTCCTAATAAAATGAGGAAATTGCATCGCATTGTCTGA
GTAGGTGTCATTCTATTCTGGGGGGTGGGGTGGGGCAGGACAGCAAGGGGGAGGATTGGGAAGACAATAG
CAGGCATGCTGGGGATGCGGTGGGCTCTATGGCTTCTGAGGCGGAAAGAACCAGCTGGGGCTCTAGGGGG
TATCCCC
[124 nt withheld, positions 1968-2091]
C
[91 nt withheld, positions 2093-2183]
A
[49 nt withheld, positions 2185-2233]
CCTTTGACGTTGGAGTCCACGTTCTTT
[37 nt withheld, positions 2261-2297]
ACCCTATCTCGGTCTATTCTTTTGATTTATAAGGGATTTTGCCGATTTCGGCCTATTGGTTAAAAAATGA
GCTGATTTAACAAAAATTTAACGCGAATTAATTCTGTGGAATGTGTGTCAGTTAGGGTGTGGAAAGTCCC
CAGGCTCCCCAGCAGGCAGAAGTATGCAAAGCATGCATCTCAATTAGTCAGCAACCAGGTGTGGAAAGTC
CCCAGGCTCCCCAGCAGGCAGAAGTATGCAAAGCATGCATCTCAATTAGTCAGCAACCATAGTCCCGCCC
CTAACTCCGCCCATCCCGCCCCTAACTCCGCCCAGTTCCGCCCATTCTCCGCCCCATGGCTGACTAATTT
TTTTTATTTATGCAGAGGCCGAGGCCGCCTCTGCCTCTGAGCTATTCCAGAAGTAGTGAGGAGGCTTTTT
TGGAGGCCTAGGCTTTTGCAAAAAGCTCCCGGGAGCTTGTATATCCATTTTCGGATCTGATCAAGAGACA
GGATGAGGATCGTTTCGCATGATTGAACAAGATGGATTGCACGCAGGTTCTCCGGCCGCTTGGGTGGAGA
GGCTATTCGGCTATGACTGGGCACAACAGACAATCGGCTGCTCTGATGCCGCCGTGTTCCGGCTGTCAGC
GCAGGGGCGCCCGGTTCTTTTTGTCAAGACCGACCTGTCCGGTGCCCTGAATGAACTGCAGGACGAGGCA
GCGCGGCTATCGTGGCTGGCCACGACGGGCGTTCCTTGCGCAGCTGTGCTCGACGTTGTCACTGAAGCGG
GAAGGGACTGGCTGCTATTGGGCGAAGTGCCGGGGCAGGATCTCCTGTCATCTCACCTTGCTCCTGCCGA
GAAAGTATCCATCATGGCTGATGCAATGCGGCGGCTGCATACGCTTGATCCGGCTACCTGCCCATTCGAC
CACCAAGCGAAACATCGCATCGAGCGAGCACGTACTCGGATGGAAGCCGGTCTTGTCGATCAGGATGATC
TGGACGAAGAGCATCAGGGGCTCGCGCCAGCCGAACTGTTCGCCAGGCTCAAGGCGCGCATGCCCGACGG
CGAGGATCTCGTCGTGACCCATGGCGATGCCTGCTTGCCGAATATCATGGTGGAAAATGGCCGCTTTTCT
GGATTCATCGACTGTGGCCGGCTGGGTGTGGCGGACCGCTATCAGGACATAGCGTTGGCTACCCGTGATA
TTGCTGAAGAGCTTGGCGGCGAATGGGCTGACCGCTTCCTCGTGCTTTACGGTATCGCCGCTCCCGATTC
GCAGCGCATCGCCTTCTATCGCCTTCTTGACGAGTTCTTCTGAGCGGGACTCTGGGGTTCGAAATGACCG
ACCAAGCGACGCCCAACCTGCCATCACGAGATTTCGATTCCACCGCCGCCTTCTATGAAAGGTTGGGCTT
CGGAATCGTTTTCCGGGACGCCGGCTGGATGATCCTCCAGCGCGGGGATCTCATGCTGGAGTTCTTCGCC
CACCCCAACTTGTTTATTGCAGCTTATAATGGTTACAAATAAAGCAATAGCATCACAAATTTCACAAATA
AAGCATTTTTTTCACTGCATTCTAGTTGTGGTTTGTCCAAACTCATCAATGTATCTTATCATGTCTGTAT
ACCGTCGACCTCTAGCTAGAGCTTGGCGTAATCATGGTCATAGCTGTTTCCTGTGTGAAATTGTTATCCG
CTCACAATTCCACACAACATACGAGCCGGAAGCATAAAGTGTAAAGCCTGGGGTGCCTAATGAGTGAGCT
AACTCACATTAATTGCGTTGCGCTCACTGCCCGCTTTCCAGTCGGGAAACCTGTCGTGCCAGCTGCATTA
ATGAATCGGCCAACGCGCGGGGAGAGGCGGTTTGCGTATTGGGCGCTCTTCCGCTTCCTCGCTCACTGAC
TCGCTGCGCTCGGTCGTTCGGCTGCGGCGAGCGGTATCAGCTCACTCAAAGGCGGTAATACGGTTATCCA
CAGAATCAGGGGATAACGCAGGAAAGAACATGTGAGCAAAAGGCCAGCAAAAGGCCAGGAACCGTAAAAA
GGCCGCGTTGCTGGCGTTTTTCCATAGGCTCCGCCCCCCTGACGAGCATCACAAAAATCGACGCTCAAGT
CAGAGGTGGCGAAACCCGACAGGACTATAAAGATACCAGGCGTTTCCCCCTGGAAGCTCCCTCGTGCGCT
CTCCTGTTCCGACCCTGCCGCTTACCGGATACCTGTCCGCCTTTCTCCCTTCGGGAAGCGTGGCGCTTTC
TCATAGCTCACGCTGTAGGTATCTCAGTTCGGTGTAGGTCGTTCGCTCCAAGCTGGGCTGTGTGCACGAA
CCCCCCGTTCAGCCCGACCGCTGCGCCTTATCCGGTAACTATCGTCTTGAGTCCAACCCGGTAAGACACG
ACTTATCGCCACTGGCAGCAGCCACTGGTAACAGGATTAGCAGAGCGAGGTATGTAGGCGGTGCTACAGA
GTTCTTGAAGTGGTGGCCTAACTACGGCTACACTAGAAGAACAGTATTTGGTATCTGCGCTCTGCTGAAG
CCAGTTACCTTCGGAAAAAGAGTTGGTAGCTCTTGATCCGGCAAACAAACCACCGCTGGTAGCGGTGGTT
TTTTTGTTTGCAAGCAGCAGATTACGCGCAGAAAAAAAGGATCTCAAGAAGATCCTTTGATCTTTTCTAC
GGGGTCTGACGCTCAGTGGAACGAAAACTCACGTTAAGGGATTTTGGTCATGAGATTATCAAAAAGGATC
TTCACCTAGATCCTTTTAAATTAAAAATGAAGTTTTAAATCAATCTAAAGTATATATGAGTAAACTTGGT
CTGACAGTTACCAATGCTTAATCAGTGAGGCACCTATCTCAGCGATCTGTCTATTTCGTTCATCCATAGT
TGCCTGACTCCCCGTCGTGTAGATAACTACGATACGGGAGGGCTTACCATCTGGCCCCAGTGCTGCAATG
ATACCGCGAGACCCACGCTCACCGGCTCCAGATTTATCAGCAATAAACCAGCCAGCCGGAAGGGCCGAGC
GCAGAAGTGGTCCTGCAACTTTATCCGCCTCCATCCAGTCTATTAATTGTTGCCGGGAAGCTAGAGTAAG
TAGTTCGCCAGTTAATAGTTTGCGCAACGTTGTTGCCATTGCTACAGGCATCGTGGTGTCACGCTCGTCG
TTTGGTATGGCTTCATTCAGCTCCGGTTCCCAACGATCAAGGCGAGTTACATGATCCCCCATGTTGTGCA
AAAAAGCGGTTAGCTCCTTCGGTCCTCCGATCGTTGTCAGAAGTAAGTTGGCCGCAGTGTTATCACTCAT
GGTTATGGCAGCACTGCATAATTCTCTTACTGTCATGCCATCCGTAAGATGCTTTTCTGTGACTGGTGAG
TACTCAACCAAGTCATTCTGAGAATAGTGTATGCGGCGACCGAGTTGCTCTTGCCCGGCGTCAATACGGG
ATAATACCGCGCCACATAGCAGAACTTTAAAAGTGCTCATCATTGGAAAACGTTCTTCGGGGCGAAAACT
CTCAAGGATCTTACCGCTGTTGAGATCCAGTTCGATGTAACCCACTCGTGCACCCAACTGATCTTCAGCA
TCTTTTACTTTCACCAGCGTTTCTGGGTGAGCAAAAACAGGAAGGCAAAATGCCGCAAAAAAGGGAATAA
GGGCGACACGGAAATGTTGAATACTCATACTCTTCCTTTTTCAATATTATTGAAGCATTTATCAGGGTTA
TTGTCTCATGAGCGGATACATATTTGAATGTATTTAGAAAAATAAACAAATAGGGGTTCCGCGCACATTT
CCCCGAAAAGTGCCACCTGACGTC
